Addgene plasmid #129386: pLL1275
Purpose: Expression plasmid with pLL1270 as backbone and alpha-Xylp_1211, alpha-L-Galp_697, alpha-L-Araf_1120 and beta-Xylp_1710 as inserts
Depositing lab: Lee Lynd. Depositing organization: Dartmouth College and Medical School.
Backbone
  Vector backbone: pLL1270
  Backbone size w/o insert (bp): 7210
  Total vector size (bp): 15573
  Vector type: Bacterial Expression
Growth in bacteria
  Bacterial resistance: Kanamycin, 50 μg/mL
  Growth temperature: 37°C
  Growth strain: DH5alpha
  Copy number: Low Copy
Gene/Insert 1
  Gene/Insert name: alpha-Xylp_1211 (Ga0256695_ 1211)
  Species: LL1355
  Insert size (bp): 1980
  GenBank ID: NZ_RSDX01000001
  Promoter: Clostridium thermocellum DSM1313 Cellobiose phosphorylase (CBP) Clo1313_1954
  Cloning method: Gibson Cloning
  Sequencing primers: 5′ TTATAGAGCTTAGGGAGAGG; 3′ CTGTCAAATATCGCCTTC
Gene/Insert 2
  Gene/Insert name: beta-Xylp_1710
  Species: LL1355
  Insert size (bp): 2037
  GenBank ID: NZ_RSDX01000001
  Promoter: Clostridium thermocellum DSM1313 Cellobiose phosphorylase (CBP) Clo1313_1954
  Cloning method: Gibson Cloning
  Sequencing primers: 5′ TTAGGGAAAACAGACAGG; 3′ GGTGTGCTTATTTGGTGT
Gene/Insert 3
  Gene/Insert name: alpha-L-AraF_1120
  Species: LL1355
  Insert size (bp): 1803
  GenBank ID: NZ_RSDX01000001
  Promoter: Clostridium thermocellum DSM1313 Cellobiose phosphorylase (CBP) Clo1313_1954
  Cloning method: Gibson Cloning
  Sequencing primers: 5′ ACCTTTTGCCCTGATAAC; 3′ GTTAGCCTCCGTCCTTATT
Gene/Insert 4
  Gene/Insert name: alpha-L-Galp_697
  Species: LL1355
  Insert size (bp): 2475
  GenBank ID: NZ_RSDX01000001
  Promoter: Clostridium thermocellum DSM1313 Cellobiose phosphorylase (CBP) Clo1313_1954
  Cloning method: Gibson Cloning
  Sequencing primers: 5′ GGATTTGTGGAGTTCTTG; 3′ TGTCCTTCTCTACTCCTCC
Terms and licenses: Academic/Nonprofit Terms; Industry Terms: Not Available to Industry
Depositor comments: There exist mismatches compared to the expected reference that are not of functional concern to the. plasmid. These include T346A in alpha-Xylp_1211, D547G in beta-Xylp_1710, E565K, N566K, an indel that alters the end of the frame in alpha-L-Galp_697, and mismatches in AmpR.
How to cite: pLL1275 was a gift from Lee Lynd (Addgene plasmid # 129386 ; http://n2t.net/addgene:129386 ; RRID:Addgene_129386)
