[The description below was written by a language model from this plasmid's Addgene catalogue record and pLannotate feature annotations shown in this document.]
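Description:
pLL1275 is a bacterial expression plasmid of about 15.6 kb, built on the 7.2 kb pLL1270 backbone by Gibson assembly. It carries four glycoside hydrolase-type genes from the organism recorded as LL1355: alpha-Xylp_1211 (about 2.0 kb), beta-Xylp_1710 (about 2.0 kb), alpha-L-Araf_1120 (about 1.8 kb) and alpha-L-Galp_697 (about 2.5 kb). The names suggest an alpha-xylosidase, a beta-xylosidase, an alpha-L-arabinofuranosidase and an alpha-L-galactosidase. Each insert is listed with the promoter of the Clostridium thermocellum DSM1313 cellobiose phosphorylase gene (Clo1313_1954). That choice suggests expression in a thermophilic clostridial host, but the record does not name the intended expression host or application. It also does not say whether the genes form one operon or separate units. The automated annotation does not recognise the four genes or the promoter, which fall in the large unannotated stretch of both sequence records.

The plasmid is propagated in E. coli under kanamycin selection, conferred by an Enterococcus-type aphA-3 aminoglycoside phosphotransferase gene. This gene sits next to a fragment of a streptothricin acetyltransferase gene. The annotated backbone also contains a ColE1/pMB1-family origin and an ampicillin resistance cassette with its bla promoter. Residual pUC/pBR322 elements are present too: lac promoter and operator, a CAP site, fragments of lacZα, lacI, rop and bom, a partial multiple cloning site, and rrnB T1/T2 terminators. The catalogue lists the plasmid as low copy even though the origin is annotated as a high-copy type.

The depositor notes differences from the expected reference that are judged not to be of functional concern. These are point substitutions in alpha-Xylp_1211, beta-Xylp_1710 and alpha-L-Galp_697, an indel that alters the end of the alpha-L-Galp_697 reading frame, and mismatches in AmpR. The repository's sequenced record is 15 nt longer than the depositor's.
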