Features (pLannotate 1.2.2; 15 found; start..end, strand, type, name):
   8983..9042    +  terminator     rrnB T1 terminator (fragment): Escherichia coli rrnB; transcription terminator T1 from the E. coli rrnB gene
   9134..9161    +  terminator     rrnB T2 terminator: transcription terminator T2 from the E. coli rrnB gene
   9201..9223    -  protein_bind   lac operator (fragment): The lac repressor binds to the lac operator to inhibit transcription in E. coli. This inhibition can be relieved by adding lactose or isopropyl-β-D-thiogalactopyranoside (IPTG). lac repressor encoded by lacI
   9227..9257    -  promoter       lac promoter: promoter for the E. coli lac operon
   9272..9293    -  protein_bind   CAP binding site: CAP binding activates transcription in the presence of cAMP. E. coli catabolite activator protein
   9306..9345    -  CDS            lacI (fragment): lac repressor; lacI; The lac repressor binds to the lac operator to inhibit transcription in E. coli. This inhibition can be relieved by adding lactose or isopropyl-β-D-thiogalactopyranoside (IPTG).
   9487..10075   -  rep_origin     ori: high-copy-number ColE1/pMB1/pBR322/pUC origin of replication
  10246..11106   -  CDS            AmpR: β-lactamase; bla; confers resistance to ampicillin, carbenicillin, and related antibiotics
  11107..11211   -  promoter       AmpR promoter: bla
  11306..11341   +  CDS            rop (fragment): Rop protein, which maintains plasmids at low copy number; rop
  11443..11542   +  misc_feature   bom (fragment): basis of mobility region from pBR322
  11548..11705   -  CDS            lacZα (fragment): LacZα fragment of β-galactosidase; lacZ fragment
  14052..14102   +  misc_feature   MCS (fragment): pUC18/19 multiple cloning site
  14248..15042   -  CDS            KanR: aminoglycoside phosphotransferase; aphA-3; confers resistance to kanamycin
  15138..15383   -  CDS            satA (fragment): STA_BACSU - Also known as yyaR. Experimental evidence at protein level: Swiss-Prot protein existence level 1. Involved in resistance to streptothricin, a broad-spectrum antibiotic produced by streptomycetes. Detoxifies streptothricin via acetylation of the beta amino group of the first beta-lysyl moiety of streptothricin. From Bacillus subtilis (strain 168).
>Addgene plasmid #129386 | pLL1275 | depositor full sequence | sequence record 248307 | pLL1275 sequence 15573 bps
GAGTCGTGACTAAGAACGTCAAAGTAATTAACAATACAGCTATTTTTCTCATGCTTTTACCCCTTTCATA
AAATTTAATTTTATCGTTATCATAAAAAATTATAGACGTTATATTGCTTGCCGGGATATAGTGCTGGGCA
TTCGTTGGTGCAAAATGTTCGGAGTAAGGTGGATATTGATTTGCATGTTGATCTATTGCATTGAAATGAT
TAGTTATCCGTAAATATTAATTAATCATATCATAAATTAATTATATCATAATTGTTTTGACGAATGAAGG
TTTTTGGATAAATTATCAAGTAAAGGAACGCTAAAAATTTTGGCGTAAAATATCAAAATGACCACTTGAA
TTAATATGGTAAAGTAGATATAATATTTTGGTAAACATGCCTTCAGCAAGGTTAGATTAGCTGTTTCCGT
ATAAATTAACCGTATGGTAAAACGGCAGTCAGAAAAATAAGTCATAAGATTCCGTTATGAAAATATACTT
CGGTAGTTAATAATAAGAGATATGAGGTAAGAGATACAAGATAAGAGATATAAGGTACGAATGTATAAGA
TGGTGCTTTTAGGCACACTAAATAAAAAACAAATAAACGAAAATTTTAAGGAGGACGAAAGATGGCAAAG
ATAACGATTCTGGAAGACAAGATAATTTTTGAAAGAAGAGATGAGCTTACGGTAATAGAAGCTTATGGAG
CAAATTGTCTGCGTTACCGTTCAACCCGCAATATTAAGCTGTCTGATGAGAACTGGACCCTGCTGCCGCC
GACTACAAAAGCTGATTGTAAAACCTTTGGAAATGAAAGAGAAGCAACGATAGTAAACGGCGATATTTCC
GCAACTATAAGGGACGGCTTTGGCTGGACCGGAGCCAGTATAAGCTACTTTCGCAAGGGGAAGCAGATTC
TTCGATCCCGTGATGAGGGTGATCCGGTTACCCGCTTTACCCACCTGGGCGGTAACAATTATCAGGTGAA
GGCGATATTTGACAGTAATCCGGGCGAGCATATATATGGCCTGGGACAGGAGCAGGAGGATCAGTTTGAC
CGCAAGGGCTGCACCTGCAATATCATGCATTACAATACCAAGTCGACTTTGCCGGTTATTTATTCGTCTC
TGGGATATGGCTTTTTGTGGAACAATCCTGCACCCGGCCGTTGTGAGACTACCTTTAATCATACAATGTG
GGTTGCGGATAGTGCATATCAGATTGATTATCTTGTATATGTCGGGGATACTCCGGCTGACATAATGAAA
ATATACTGTGATCTGACAGGCTATGCCCCGAAATTCCCTGACTGGGCGGCCGGCTTCTGGCAGTCAAAGC
TCCGTTATGAAAGCCAGGAGGATTTGCTGGAGGTGGCAAGGGAATACAAGAAAAGAGGAATTCCTCTCGC
AGCGATAGTAATAGATTATTTCCACTGGACGGAGCAGGGGGAATGGAAATTTGATCCCAATTTGTGGCCT
GATCCCAAGGCAATGTGTGACGAGCTTGAGTCAATGGGAGTAAAGCCCGTTGTATCCATCTGGCCTACCA
TTAATCCCAAGAGTGAGAATTATCATGCAATGGATAATGAGAATATGCTGGTGAGGACCGAGAACGGGCA
GTATGGCATATTCAACTTTTACGGCTTACAGACCTTTATAGATCCCACCAATCCTAAAACAGGGCCCTTT
GTATGGAGCAAGGTAAGGGAGAATTATTATAAGTACGGAATTAAGAACTTTTGGCTGGATGAGGCTGAGC
CGGAGGTGCATCCTCAGCAGTTTGGCAATCTGCGTTTTTATATAGGTAACGGAGCCCAGACGGCATTATT
GTATCCATATTATTATGCAAAGATATTTTATGATGGCTTAAGAAGTGAGGGAGAAGAGGATATTATAATC
CTTACCCGGGCAGCCTATCCCGGCAGCCAAAGATTTGGTTCCCTGGTATGGAACGGAGACATCCCCTCCA
CCTTCAAGGCTCTTCGCCAGAGTGTAACCAGCGGCCTTTCCATGTCAATGTGCGGAATCCCATGGTGGAA
CAGCGACATAGGCGGCTTCCATTCCGCAGATATAGAAAGCGACTATTTCAGGGAGCTTATAGTCAGATGG
TTCCAGTTCGGCCTCTTTAGTCCGGTTATGCGCCTTCACGGGGCCAGAAACCGTACAAAAAACCAGGTTG
ACCGCCATCCGGGCGTGAAGGAGAGAAGCGGCGGAGACAATGAAATCTGGAGCTTCGGTGAAAGAAATTA
TCCTATTCTTAAGAATATTATAGAGCTTAGGGAGAGGCTGAAGCCTTATATTCTCAAATATATGGATATC
GCCAGCAAGACCGGCTCACCGATTATGAGGCCGATGTTCTATGATTTTTATGATGACGAGATTTGCTACC
GACTTGATGATCAGTACATGTTCGGAGAGGATATACTCTTTGCTCCCATTCTGGAGCAGGGAGTGACACA
GCGCAGTGTCTACCTGCCGGAGGGTAAATGGGTTAATGTAAATGATAAAAAAACCTACGAGGGCAGGCAA
ATGATAACTGCAAGGGCAGAGCTGCATGAGTTTATTGCCTTCGTAAGAAGCGGCAGCGAGGTGCTGGAGG
TATTTAGCTAATTCTAAATAGGAGGTGTAAAGTATGCTGGAAATATTAAGATCAAACATTAAGAGTAGGG
GGATTATCATGAAATACTATGTAGATGCTAATGCTGCAAAAGACGGCAATGGCTCACTTGAGAAGCCATT
TAAGCGAATTAGCGATGCAGCGAAGCTGGCGCTTCCCGGCGATGAGGTGTTGGTGGCGCCTGGGGTTTAC
CGGGAATATGTAGATCCACTTAATGCAGGCACTGAGGATGCCCGGATCAGTTATATCAGCACTACAGCTC
TTGGTGCAGTGATTACCGGTGCCGAACAGGTAAAGAGCTGGACACATTATAAGGATAATGTATGGGTATG
CAAAATCTCAAACAGTATTTTCGGTGATTACAATCCATATACAACCCTGGTATTTGGAGACTGGTATTTT
GCAACACCAAATAAGCACACCGGCTGCGTATTCCTGAATGATAAGGCTATGTATGAAGCAGCTAGTTTGG
AGGAATGCATCAAGGGTAATATTTATGAGTACAGCTGGGTACCGGAAGACTCTATATATAAGTGGTACAC
CGAACAGGATACGGAAAAAGACGAGACAATCATTTATGCCAATTTTCAGGGACTGGACCCCAATAAGGAA
AATGTAGAAATAACTGTTCGTCGCAGATGCTTTATGCCATCCAAAACAGGTGTCGGTTATATTACGGTCA
GAGGCTTTAAAATCGACAAGGCAGCTACAACCTGGGCACCGCCTGCAGCCTTTCAGGATGGTATGATCGG
TCCTCACTGGAGCAAAGGCTGGATTATCGAGGATTGCGAGATCTCAAACAGCAAGTGCGCAGGCATTTCT
TTGGGTAAATATCTTGACACGGACAATGAGCATTATTTCACATATAAGCATGTAAAAAGCGCCACACAAA
TGGAACGTGATGCTGTCTGCCGCGGCCAGTATCATGGCTGGCTTAAGGAAAAAATCGGCGGCCATATAGT
TCGCCGCTGCAACATCCACCATTGTGAGCAGGGAGGTATTATCGGCCGAATGGGCGGTGTGTTCAGCATC
ATAGAGGACAACCATATCCACCATATCAATAATATGATGGAGCTTGGCGGAGCAGAAATCTCAGGAATTA
AGCTGCATGCTGCAATTGATGTGCTCATTCGGCGTAACCATATCCACCATTGTACAATGGGAATATGGTG
TGACTGGGAAGCACAGGGTACCCGCATTAGCCAGAACCTGCTCCATGATAACCAGAGGCCTCCGTTTGCC
AAGAATCTACCGGGCAGCATGATGTCCCAGGATCTGTTTGTGGAAGTCAGCCATGGACCTACTCTTATCG
ACAACAATATCCTGCTTTCGGATGTCAGCCTCCGCTTTGCAACACAAGGTGTGGCTATGGTTCACAATCT
TATCTGCGGCTCCTTTACCAGTGTCGGTGGTGGAACCACATGGCGCTATACACCATACCATATCCCCCAC
CGTACCGAGGTCATGGGCTTTATGACCATTCTTCATGGTGACAATCGTTTCTACAACAATATCTTCATCC
AGAAATGGCCTAATGAAGAATATACCACCTATGACGATCAGGATGCGCAGAATGCCTTTAGGGAAAACAG
ACAGGTTGGCACTCATGTATTTGATGAATATCCAAGCTATGATGAATGGATTTCCCAGTTCGATTTTTCA
CATTATCCCAATATGAGAGCCCTGGAGCCTGTTCATTTTGGCCATCTGCCAATCTGGAGCGATGGAAATG
TGTATCTGAACGGTGCCAAAGCGTGGAAAAAGGAAGCAAACAGCCTGGTAATTGAAAAAACGGATCAGGA
GCTTAAGGTGGAGCTGGTGGAAAAGGACGGCCAGTATTATCTGAACACTAATATTTTTGATTACATCAAG
GATTTCAATGCCCGTATGATAAACACAGAAATACTCGGCAAAGCCTTTGAGCCGGAGCAGTACTTTGAAA
ATGCGGACGGTACGCCAATTCGCTTTGACTCAGACTTCTTCGGAAATCATCGTGGGGTTCATGTATTGGC
AGGCCCGTTTGCATCTGCCTCTGAAAATATAAAGCTATAAGATAGCGCATGGAGGATAAAAAATGATGAA
GGAAGATAGATATGTGCTGTGCTATACACGAGAGCCACAGGAGGATATTATTTATTCCAACAAGCTGGCT
TACAGTATGCATCTGGCATATAGCGAAAATGGAGTAAAATATGAGCCACTTAACCACAATTCTGGAGTTT
TGTTTGCAAAAGCCACTCATAATCCGGATGGTACGATGACAGCAAAAAGCCTGAAGTGCCCGTTTTTGTT
TTACATGGAGGACAATACCTTTGGTGTTGTTGCAATAAGGACGGAGGCTAACGGAGATTATGATCCGGAA
TGCAGGGGCAAGGTATTGTTCTTTACCTCAAAGGATTTGATTCAGTACACCGAGGTTGGCCTGATAGATC
TTAATACGAATGCATATATCAGGGATGTTACCTGTAAATATGACAAGGTTAAGGAAAGATACATAATATG
CTGGCGTGACGATTACGGTAAGTGGTATCAGAGTGAAATAGATGATTTATTTTCTCTTAAGTGCCAGTCT
GAACCCGTCAGCATAGGAGCAGTTGGCTTTGCCAGGGTTAATACTGAAATAGAAGGAATAGTACCCCGCA
ATACCATAAAGGTATCTGAAGAAATCGGATACAGATTAAAGAGCAAGCTGACAACACCCCGCATGGTCAA
AATCGAGCTGCCTGAAACCTTAAGTGCTTCTTCACCTGAAGAGCTGAGCAAAATGAGATTTAAAGCCATT
TACAGTGACGGTACCAGCTCGATCAAGTCTATAGACTGGAATACTGAGAGGGTTGATTGGAGCAGGCCCG
GCACCTATGATATAAAGGGTGTAATTCATCAGGATCATTTTGAATTCCCCATTGCCATCAACCGTGCTGA
TCCCTGCATCCGCAAATGGAATGGCAAGTATTATTTTGTGGCAACTAATGACGCCGACGGCAATCACACC
ATATATATCAGGGAAGCTGATACTATTCCGGGACTTGCAACTGCTGAGGAGCACTTAATTCTTGACTCCT
CCACCTATGAAGGTATCGGTGGTCTGTTATGGGCTCCGGAGCTTCATGTTATAGGAGAGGATTTGTATAT
CTTCCATGCAGCAACACCGGGAGAATTCTTCCATGAGGAATCCCATGTAATGCAACTGAAGCGTGGCGGC
AATCCTCTTTGCAAGGAGGATTGGTCGGCACCGAAGAGAGTAGTTAAAAAGGATGGTTCTTACCTGTGTG
AGGCCGGCAAGGTTATATCACTTGATATGACCTGCTTTGAGTGGAATAAGGAATACTATGTTGCCTGGTC
ACAAAGACAGTTCCTGCCAGTTGATCAGGGAGCTTGGCTCTATATAGCCAAAATTGATCCTCAGGAGCCA
TGGAGATTAATCACCGATCCTGTTCTGCTCAGCAAGCCTGAATATGGTTGGGCAAATAATCATACCTTTG
TTGATGAAGGACCTTTTGCCCTGATAACAGATAAAAAAATCTTTCTTACCTTCTCCAGCGCTGCGGTTGA
TGCCACCTATACAGTTGGCCTGCTGGTGGCTGAGCCGGGTTCTGATTTGCTGGATCCCGCAAGCTGGACA
AAGCTGAATTATCCTTTACTGACCAGCAGAAGCGTACCTGGTCAATTCGGACCGGGACATAACTCCTATG
TAATTGATGATGATGGCATTGTATGGAATGCTTACCATGCCAGACCAGGAGTTAACGGTCCCAGAAGCTC
AGGAATAAGACGCGTTCACTTTGACATAGACGGATACCCGGTGCTTGATCTTACTGAGGAAAGAGACGTA
AGCGCCCGTCTGAAGAATGTATCCTGCAGGCTTATAGTAAAATAGAAATTAATGTAAGGAGGAAAAGAAT
TGGCAAGAGATAACACATATGAAAGAATAAGTTCTCGAAAAATATCAGGTGAAAGGGCTACAGTAATGGA
AATAGTAAGGATTAAGAGCAGATACTCATATATGGACATATCGAAGCGCAGAGAAATGATTTCCGATAGA
AGCGTTATTTCCACTGCGCCTGCAACTGACAGGGCTGACTATTTTTATACGGGAAACGGGCACTACTGGC
TGGAGAGCGCCGGAGGAGTAGAGAAGGACACGATTATTGTAACCGAGGAGCATCTTTATGAGCCTCTTTG
GAGCAAAACGCCTAATCCGCCCGATTTGCGCGGATGTATTGATGATATCCGCAGGTGCGTCCTGGAGGGA
AATCCCGAAAAGGCAGATGAGTATATTGACAGGGCACAGCGCATGGCCGGTTACGATAAGCTCATGAACA
TGGACAGCAAAATTGTCTACCCCATCGGCTCACCCAGAGTGCACAAGGCCTTCAGCTTTGATGTCACAAG
AGAAGGACTAGATACGGACAGTGTATATAATTATATAAGATGGCTCGATATGGAGACCGGGCTTATTACG
AACCACTTTGAGATAGCGGGTGAAAGCTATGAAAGCAGGATAGCAGCATCGTTTGCCGACAATTTCTCTG
CTTTTGAATTTACCGCACCCAGAGGCAAGCTTAATATCTCTCTCGAAATAAAACTGCCCGGCGGGCCGAA
TATGTTCGGTGTCCCGACCATGGTCGGTTCGTCTCACAAATGGACTGTTAAGGAAAACAGGCTTATCCTC
AGCTGGCAATATAATCCCGAACTGACAAGCAAGGGGTATTATGCCATTATCGACGCCTCATGTGAGGACG
GAGAGCTAAGCATCAGCAGTGAGAAAATAGAAACGAAGAATTCGACCCGACTGTATATTGCCGTTAAGGT
CATTAAGATAGAGGATAATTTCGACTTTGATGGATATAAGGTCTTCGAGGCTGAGTTTGATAAGACAGAC
AAAAGGCTTGGCAGGCTTTTACAGGGGAATGCGGCCATCCTCGGGGAGAAGATGAACCGCTCATATATTA
CTCTGGGCAAGAAGGAAGACTGCTTACTTTCGGGCGAGGAGCTCCTTGAGAAATGTCACAGTGAGAAGGA
GCTTTATCCAATGATGATGGATAAGCTGTACGACATGGGAAGGTTCTACCAGATTGTTGATACGGGCGAC
ATTCCGCCTATGTGGGGACAGCACAACATCAATACCAATCTCCAGGTATGCGCAGGCAACAATACAGGTC
TCTTTGACGAAATGGATGTTTACTTCAGGTACTATGAAAGCAAGTTTGATGACTTCAGAACCAATGCCAG
GCTTCTCTTTAATGCGAGAGGGCTTCTGGCAAGTGTTCACTGTGACCCGGATTCGGGCCTGCTCTATCAT
TTTTCAAAGACTTATCCGCATTACTGCTGGACAGGGTGTCTGGGCTGGATATATAACGAATTCTGGGGAT
ACTATCTTGTTACAGGAGATAAGAACTTTCTGGAGAATAGGATTATCCCGGCACTTAAGGAAATTGCACT
GTTCTTTGAGGATTACGCATGCCTTAAGGATGAGAAGGGAAAGAGCATATTTGTTCCTTCGTTCTCGCCT
GAGGATCCCACTCCTAATCCTGATTACTCAACAGTTACCTGCAAGGACATTCATCCCACCAGAATCAACT
CGGTGATGGATATCGCAATATGCCGCGAGGTGCTCACAAACCTCATTGAAGGCTGCAAAATACTCGGCAT
AGAGGAAGAAAATATTCCAAAGTGGAAAAGACAGCTGGAGGAGCTTCCCGTATACCTTACCGATGAGGAA
GGCGGCCTTAAGGAGTGGGCATGGGAGTCGATAGAGGAGAACTATAATCACCGACATGTTTCTCATCATT
ACGATATATGGCCAGGAAGAGCCGTATCTGTGGATAGGGAGCCCGAGCTGGCACGCGCAATAAAGATTTC
TAACAGAAAGCGCGCCCAGCAGGACGATTCCGCACACGGAATCATTCACAGGGCCTTCTGTGCGTTAAGA
CTGAAGGATAAGGAAGAATTTATCCAGAACATGTCGCAGCTGATTAATCACGGCTTTGTAAGAAGAAACC
TTGCAACGGCACATTTCCCTTACAGAGGTCAATTCCCCGATCTTCAGGGCGCAATGCCTGCTCTTCTGAT
TGAGATGTGCGTTTACTCAGAGCCCGGATTTGTGGAGTTCTTGCCGGCTCTTCCCGATGATTTCGCGCAG
GGCAGGCTTGTCGGGGTGTGGCTCTATACCTTTGCAAAGTTGGAAAGCATGGAGTGGAGCGAAAAGGAAA
TCAAGGTATCCATAACGTCCAACAGGGATCAGACCATCACGTTTATGTTAAGAAACAGAGCGGCAAAATT
CTTTGTAAATGGAAAAGAATATTATCCCTGTGACGGAAAAATCGACTACCACTTTAGCGAGGGCGAAAAA
GCTGATATCTATATTGAGCTGTGACTGGGCCTTTCGTTTTATCTGTTGTTTGTCGGTGAACGCTCTCCTG
AGTAGGACAAATCCGCCGGGAGCGGATTTGAACGTTGCGAAGCAACGGCCCGGAGGGTGGCGGGCAGGAC
GCCCGCCATAAACTGCCAGGCATCAAATTAAGCAGAAGGCCATCCTGACGGATGGCCTTTTAGCTTGGCG
TAATCATGGTCATAGCTGTTTCCTGTGTGAAATTGTTATCCGCTCACAATTCCACACAACATACGAGCCG
GAAGCATAAAGTGTAAAGCCTGGGGTGCCTAATGAGTGAGCTAACTCACATTAATTGCGTTGCGCTCACT
GCCCGCTTTCCAGTCGGGAAACCTGTCGTGCCAGCAGATCTGCGGCGAGCGGTATCAGCTCACTCAAAGG
CGGTAATACGGTTATCCACAGAATCAGGGGATAACGCAGGAAAGAACATGTGAGCAAAAGGCCAGCAAAA
GGCCAGGAACCGTAAAAAGGCCGCGTTGCTGGCGTTTTTCCATAGGCTCCGCCCCCCTGACGAGCATCAC
AAAAATCGACGCTCAAGTCAGAGGTGGCGAAACCCGACAGGACTATAAAGATACCAGGCGTTTCCCCCTG
GAAGCTCCCTCGTGCGCTCTCCTGTTCCGACCCTGCCGCTTACCGGATACCTGTCCGCCTTTCTCCCTTC
GGGAAGCGTGGCGCTTTCTCATAGCTCACGCTGTAGGTATCTCAGTTCGGTGTAGGTCGTTCGCTCCAAG
CTGGGCTGTGTGCACGAACCCCCCGTTCAGCCCGACCGCTGCGCCTTATCCGGTAACTATCGTCTTGAGT
CCAACCCGGTAAGACACGACTTATCGCCACTGGCAGCAGCCACTGGTAACAGGATTAGCAGAGCGAGGTA
TGTAGGCGGTGCTACAGAGTTCTTGAAGTGGTGGCCTAACTACGGCTACACTAGAAGGACAGTATTTGGT
ATCTGCGCTCTGCTGAAGCCAGTTACCTTCGGAAAAAGAGTTGGTAGCTCTTGATCCGGCAAACAAACCA
CCGCTGGTAGCGGTGGTTTTTTTGTTTGCAAGCAGCAGATTACGCGCAGAAAAAAAGGATCTCAAGAAGA
TCCTTTGATCTTTTCTACGGGGTCTGACGCTCAGTGGAACGAAAACTCACGTTAAGGGATTTTGGTCATG
AGATTATCAAAAAGGATCTTCACCTAGATCCTTTTAAATTAAAAATGAAGTTTTAAATCAATCTAAAGTA
TATATGAGTAAACTTGGTCTGACAGTTACCAATGCTTAATCAGTGAGGCACCTATCTCAGCGATCTGTCT
ATTTCGTTCATCCATAGTTGCCTGACTCCCCGTCGTGTAGATAACTACGATACGGGAGGGCTTACCATCT
GGCCCCAGTGCTGCAATGATACCGCGAGACCCACGCTCACCGGCTCCAGATTTATCAGCAATAAACCAGC
CAGCCGGAAGGGCCGAGCGCAGAAGTGGTCCTGCAACTTTATCCGCCTCCATCCAGTCTATTAATTGTTG
CCGGGAAGCTAGAGTAAGTAGTTCGCCAGTTAATAGTTTGCGCAACGTTGTTGCCATTGCTACAGGCATC
GTGGTGTCACGCTCGTCGTTTGGTATGGCTTCATTCAGCTCCGGTTCCCAACGATCAAGGCGAGTTACAT
GATCCCCCATGTTGTGCAAAAAAGCGGTTAGCTCCTTCGGTCCTCCGATCGTTGTCAGAAGTAAGTTGGC
CGCAGTGTTATCACTCATGGTTATGGCAGCACTGCATAATTCTCTTACTGTCATGCCATCCGTAAGATGC
TTTTCTGTGACTGGTGAGTACTCAACCAAGTCATTCTGAGAATAGTGTATGCGGCGACCGAGTTGCTCTT
GCCCGGCGTCAATACGGGATAATACCGCGCCACATAGCAGAACTTTAAAAGTGCTCATCATTGGAAAACG
TTCTTCGGGGCGAAAACTCTCAAGGATCTTACCGCTGTTGAGATCCAGTTCGATGTAACCCACTCGTGCA
CCCAACTGATCTTCAGCATCTTTTACTTTCACCAGCGTTTCTGGGTGAGCAAAAACAGGAAGGCAAAATG
CCGCAAAAAAGGGAATAAGGGCGACACGGAAATGTTGAATACTCATACTCTTCCTTTTTCAATATTATTG
AAGCATTTATCAGGGTTATTGTCTCATGAGCGGATACATATTTGAATGTATTTAGAAAAATAAACAAATA
GGGGTTCCGCGCACATTTCCCCGAAAAGTGCCACCTGACGTCTAAGAAACCATTATTATCATGACATTAA
CCTATAAAAATAGGCGTATCACGAGGCCCTTTCGTCTCGCGCGTTTCGGTGATGACGGTGAAAACCTCTG
ACACATGCAGCTCCCGGAGACGGTCACAGCTTGTCTGTAAGCGGATGCCGGGAGCAGACAAGCCCGTCAG
GGCGCGTCAGCGGGTGTTGGCGGGTGTCGGGGCTGGCTTAACTATGCGGCATCAGAGCAGATTGTACTGA
GAGTGCACCATATGCGGTGTGAAATACCGCACAGATGCGTAAGGAGAAAATACCGCATCAGGCGCCATTC
GCCATTCAGGCTGCGCAACTGTTGGGAAGGGCGATCGGTGCGGGCCTCTTCGCTATTACGCCAGCTGGCG
AAAGGGGGATGTGCTGCAAGGCGATTAAGTTGGGTAACGCCAGGGTTTTCCCAGTCACGACGTTGTAAAA
CGACGGCCAGTGAATTGACAAAGTTTTCTATTTGTGTTAACATTGTTTATATAATAGTGAACAGTGTTAA
GATTAAATGTGAGGTGTTTGTATGGATATTAATGATTATAAAGAGAAGGGACTTTATTTATTAAGTAGTA
TGGATGATTTTATTAAAATTAATGATTTGTTTATGGGTAAAGTTGTTTCTCCTGGCTATGTTGCTTCGGT
TTTTGGTGTTTCCAGGTCTACTGTTACACAATGGATTCAAAGACGTAAAATTAGAGCTTTTAAGTATAAA
GGTAAGGAAGGTGACTATATGGTTATACCTATTGCTGATATTATTGATTACAAAAGATTGAGTAATAATG
ATTTTATTTATGATAAGTTAGTGAGGTGATTTATTTTATGTTTGACGATAGCTATGTTGTTAATGAGTGT
TCGTCTAATGTTAGTGAAAATGATAGAGATTTTTGTAGTTTGGTTGGTCGTTTTATGATTATTAATGGTA
TAGATAAGTTGGTTATTAAGATTAATAGAAAATTTAATAGGAAATCTTTAAGTTTAGATTTTAGTGTTGA
TTTATTCCCTTCTATCAAAGTTTCTGAATTAGTTTTTTTTGATGAGTTTAACAAAACGTGTGGTTTTTAT
TTTTCTTTTAATTCTTTTACAATTTTTAAGGCTTTTAGAGATGTTCATAATCATAATAAAATATCATTTT
ATTTTGCATAATTTCGGGTCTGGGCCGCAGACCAGGCCCAGTGCTAACAATATTAATTTTTAATGTTAGG
AATTGTTTAATTCTTAATTGTGTTTTTAAAGGTAGAATAATTACCCATTCGCCCTTTAGCCAACAAAAAT
TAAGGAGGTATAAACATGGATAAAATGGATTTGATTCTTCAAGATGAAAGACTGGGTGAGATATTTAAAG
ATATAGATTTAACAGATAATGAAAAGAGATATCTTAAATGGTTATGGAAATGGGATTATGAAACACGTGA
TACTTTTGTATCAATTTTTTTGAAGCTAAAAAATGGTGGAAAATGATTTTTTTCTTATCTTGATATATTA
GAAAAAAGCGTACTCACGAAGTAAGAATTTGTAAAAAAAGAAGGGGGGATTTTTTTGGATGAGAGTTTGT
ACAAGCAGATTTTAAGTAATATTATTATTACTCGTGATTATTGTAAAAATGTTTTAGATAATATAAAGTT
CAATGAAAAAATAATTGATTATTATGTTATGTTACAAAATGATGTTTTTATTGATTTTACTAATAAAATA
AATTCAATAAGGGATTGTAATAAATATTGGTATTTGGATGTTTATAAAAAGCAGAAAATAAAGGATTTTA
AAAAGACTAATTTGTGTAAAGATAAGTTCTGTAATAATTGTAAGAAAGTTAAACAGGCTTCAAGAATGCA
AAAATATATTCCTGAATTACAGAAATACAAAGATGGCTTATATCATTTTATATTTACTGTTGAAAATGTG
CCAGGTAGTGAATTAAGAGATACTATTGATAGGTTGTTTAAGTCTTTTAAGTCATTTACAAGGTATTTAA
GTGGTAATCTTAAAATAAAAGGTGTTAATTTTGATAAATGGGGTTATAAAGGCTGTGTAAGGTCTTTAGA
GGTAACTTATAGTATGATTGATAATCATATTATGTATCATCCACACTTGCATGTTGCGATGATATTAGAT
CCTTTTTACGATGGTTTTAATGTTGAAAGGATGCATATAATTAATAAGTTTAGTTATAGCTATGGTGTTT
TAAAAAGGTTGTTTACTGATGATGAATTATTAATTCAAAAAATTTGGTATTTATTGTTTAATAATATTGA
GGTTAACATGGCCAATATAAATAATTTAGAGGATGGTTATTCTTGTTTAGTTAATAAGTTTAGTGATTAT
GATTATGCGGAGCTGTTTAAGTATATTTGTAAAAATACTGATGAACAAGGTTTACTTATGACTTATGATA
TTTTTAAAGATTTATATTTTGCATTACATAATGTTCATCAGATACAAGGCTATGGTTGTTTATATAATAT
AAGAGATGATACTCAATTAGATTTAAAGGTTGATGACATTTATAATGATTTGATTGATTTATTACAAGTT
ACAGAAAATCCTATACAGTCTATGGAAACTGTACAGGATTTATTAAAGGATACTGAATATACAATAATAA
GCCGTAAGCGTATATTTAAGTATCTAACACAATTATATCATAAGGATTGATATTTATACCGTCTGTCGGA
CTCATGCGGAGGGGGACTTGAGGGGGTCTCCCCTCGCATTGTACGACAGACGGTATTATTATTATACAAA
TTTTTTTTATGTAATTTTTTTTGTGTAATTTTTTTATACAAATAATATTTCAATTCGAGCTCGGTACCCG
GGGATCCTCTAGAGTCGACCTGCAGGCATGCACGATACAAATTCCTCGTAGGCGCTCGGGACCCCTATCT
AGCGAACTTTTAGAAAAGATATAAAACATCAGAGTATGGACAGTTGCGGATGTACTTCAGAAAAGATTAG
ATGTCTAAAAAGCTTTTTAGACATCTAAATCTAGGTACTAAAACAATTCATCCAGTAAAATATAATATTT
TATTTTCTCCCAATCAGGCTTGATCCCCAGTAAGTCAAAAAATAGCTCGACATACTGTTCTTCCCCGATA
TCCTCCCTGATCGACCGGACGCAGAAGGCAATGTCATACCACTTGTCCGCCCTGCCGCTTCTCCCAAGAT
CAATAAAGCCACTTACTTTGCCATCTTTCACAAAGATGTTGCTGTCTCCCAGGTCGCCGTGGGAAAAGAC
AAGTTCCTCTTCGGGCTTTTCCGTCTTTAAAAAATCATACAGCTCGCGCGGATCTTTAAATGGAGTGTCT
TCTTCCCAGTTTTCGCAATCCACATCGGCCAGATCGTTATTCAGTAAGTAATCCAATTCGGCTAAGCGGC
TGTCTAAGCTATTCGTATAGGGACAATCCGATATGTCGATGGAGTGAAAGAGCCTGATGCACTCCGCATA
CAGCTCGATAATCTTTTCAGGGCTTTGTTCATCTTCATACTCTTCCGAGCAAAGGACGCCATCGGCCTCA
CTCATGAGCAGATTGCTCCAGCCATCATGCCGTTCAAAGTGCAGGACCTTTGGAACAGGCAGCTTTCCTT
CCAGCCATAGCATCATGTCCTTTTCCCGTTCCACATCATAGGTGGTCCCTTTATACCGGCTGTCCGTCAT
TTTTAAATATAGGTTTTCATTTTCTCCCACCAGCTTATATACCTTAGCAGGAGACATTCCTTCCGTATCT
TTTACGCAGCGGTATTTTTCGATCAGTTTTTTCAATTCCGGTGATATTCTCATTTTAGCCATTTATTATT
TCCTTCCTCTTTTCTACAGTATTTAAAGATACCCCAAGAAGCTAATTATAACAAGACGAACTCCAATTCA
CTGTTCCTTGCATTCTAAAACCTTAAATACCAGAAAACAGCTTTTTCAAAGTTGTTTTGAAAGTTGGCGT
ATAACATAGTATCGACGGAGCCGATTTTGAAACCACAATTATGATAGAATTTACAAGCTATAAGGTTATT
GTCCTGGGTTTCAAGCATTAGTCCATGCAAGTTTTTATGCTTTGCCCATTCTATAGATATATTGATAAGC
GCGCTGCCTATGCCTTGCCCCCTGAAATCCTTACATACGGCGATATCTTCTATATAAAAGATATATTATC
TTATCAGTATTGTCAATATATTCAAGGCAATCTGCCTCCTCATCCTCTTCATCCTCTTCGTCTTGGTAGC
TTTTTAAATATGGCGCTTCATAGAGTAATTCTGTAAAGGTCCAATTCTCGTTTTCATACCTCGGTATAAT
CTTACCTATCACCTCAAATGGTTCGCTGGGTTT
