Features (pLannotate 1.2.2; 15 found; start..end, strand, type, name):
   1213..1263    +  misc_feature   MCS (fragment): pUC18/19 multiple cloning site
   1425..2216    -  CDS            aphA: KKA3_ENTFL - Experimental evidence at protein level: Swiss-Prot protein existence level 1. Resistance to kanamycin and structurally-related aminoglycosides, including amikacin. From Enterococcus faecalis (Streptococcus faecalis).
   2312..2557    -  CDS            satA (fragment): STA_BACSU - Also known as yyaR. Experimental evidence at protein level: Swiss-Prot protein existence level 1. Involved in resistance to streptothricin, a broad-spectrum antibiotic produced by streptomycetes. Detoxifies streptothricin via acetylation of the beta amino group of the first beta-lysyl moiety of streptothricin. From Bacillus subtilis (strain 168).
  11731..11790   +  terminator     rrnB T1 terminator (fragment): Escherichia coli rrnB; transcription terminator T1 from the E. coli rrnB gene
  11882..11909   +  terminator     rrnB T2 terminator: transcription terminator T2 from the E. coli rrnB gene
  11949..11971   -  protein_bind   lac operator (fragment): The lac repressor binds to the lac operator to inhibit transcription in E. coli. This inhibition can be relieved by adding lactose or isopropyl-β-D-thiogalactopyranoside (IPTG). lac repressor encoded by lacI
  11975..12005   -  promoter       lac promoter: promoter for the E. coli lac operon
  12020..12041   -  protein_bind   CAP binding site: CAP binding activates transcription in the presence of cAMP. E. coli catabolite activator protein
  12054..12093   -  CDS            lacI (fragment): lac repressor; lacI; The lac repressor binds to the lac operator to inhibit transcription in E. coli. This inhibition can be relieved by adding lactose or isopropyl-β-D-thiogalactopyranoside (IPTG).
  12235..12823   -  rep_origin     ori: high-copy-number ColE1/pMB1/pBR322/pUC origin of replication
  12994..13854   -  CDS            AmpR: β-lactamase; bla; confers resistance to ampicillin, carbenicillin, and related antibiotics
  13855..13959   -  promoter       AmpR promoter: bla
  14054..14089   +  CDS            rop (fragment): Rop protein, which maintains plasmids at low copy number; rop
  14191..14290   +  misc_feature   bom (fragment): basis of mobility region from pBR322
  14296..14453   -  CDS            lacZα (fragment): LacZα fragment of β-galactosidase; lacZ fragment
>Addgene plasmid #129386 | pLL1275 | addgene full sequence | sequence record 307793 | Addgene NGS Result
CTCGTGATTATTGTAAAAATGTTTTAGATAATATAAAGTTCAATGAAAAAATAATTGATTATTATGTTAT
GTTACAAAATGATGTTTTTATTGATTTTACTAATAAAATAAATTCAATAAGGGATTGTAATAAATATTGG
TATTTGGATGTTTATAAAAAGCAGAAAATAAAGGATTTTAAAAAGACTAATTTGTGTAAAGATAAGTTCT
GTAATAATTGTAAGAAAGTTAAACAGGCTTCAAGAATGCAAAAATATATTCCTGAATTACAGAAATACAA
AGATGGCTTATATCATTTTATATTTACTGTTGAACATGTGCCAGGTAGTGAATTAAGAGATACTATTGAT
AGGTTGTTTAAGTCTTTTAAGTCATTTACAAGGTATTTAAGTGGTAATCTTAAAATAAAAGGTGTTAATT
TTGATAAATGGGGTTATAAAGGCTGTGTAAGGTCTTTAGAGGTAACTTATAGTATGATTGATAATCATAT
TATGTATCATCCACACTTGCGTGTTGCGATGATATTAGATCCTTTTTACGATGGTTTTAATGTTGAAAGG
ATGCATATAATTAATAAGTTTAGTTATAGCTATGGTGTTTTAAAAAGGTTGTTTACTGATGATGAATTAT
TAATTCAAAAAATTTGGTATTTATTGTTTAATAATATTGAGGTTAACATGGCCAATATAAATAATTTAGA
GGATGGTTATTCTTGTTTAGTTAATAAGTTTAGTGATTATGATTATGCGGAGCTGTTTAAGTATATTTGT
AAAAATACTGATGAACAAGGTTTACTTATGACTTATGATATTTTTAAAGATTTATATTTTGCATTACATA
ATGTTCATCAGATACAAGGCTATGGTTGTTTATATAATATAAGAGATGATACTCAATTAGATTTAAAGGT
TGATGACATTTATAATGATTTGATTGATTTATTACAAGTTACAGAAAATCCTATACAGTCTATGGAAACT
GTACAGGATTTATTAAAGGATACTGAATATACAATAATAAGCCGTAAGCGTATATTTAAGTATCTAACAC
AATTATATCATAAGGATTGATATTTATACCGTCTGTCGGACTCATGCGGAGGGGGACTTGAGGGGGTCTC
CCCTCGCATTGTACGACAGACGGTATTATTATTATACAAATTTTTTTTATGTAATTTTTTTTTGTGTAAT
TTTTTTATACAAATAATATTTCAATTCGAGCTCGGTACCCGGGGATCCTCTAGAGTCGACCTGCAGGCAT
GCACGATACAAATTCCTCGTAGGCGCTCGGGACCCCTATCTAGCGAACTTTTAGAAAAGATATAAAACAT
CAGAGTATGGACAGTTGCGGATGTACTTCAGAAAAGATTAGATGTCTAAAAAGCTTGTAGTTAAAGCTTT
TTAGACATCTAAATCTAGGTGCTAAAACAATTCATCCAGTAAAATATAATATTTTATTTTCTCCCAATCA
GGCTTGATCCCCAGTAAGTCAAAAAATAGCTCGACATACTGTTCTTCCCCGATATCCTCCCTGATCGACC
GGACGCAGAAGGCAATGTCATACCACTTGTCCGCCCTGCCGCTTCTCCCAAGATCAATAAAGCCACTTAC
TTTGCCATCTTTCACAAAGATGTTGCTGTCTCCCAGGTCGCCGTGGGAAAAGACAAGTTCCTCTTCGGGC
TTTTCCGTCTTTAAAAAATCGTACAGCTCGCGCGGATCTTTAAATGGAGTGTCTTCTTCCCAGTTTTCGC
AATCCACATCGGCCAGATCGTTATTCAGTAAGTAATCCAATTCGGCTAAGCGGCTGTCTAAGCTATTCGT
ATAGGGACAATCCGATATGTCGATGGAGTGAAAGAGCCTGATGCACTCCGCATACAGCTCGATAATCTTT
TCAGGGCTTTGTTCATCTTCATACTCTTCCGAGCAAAGGACGCCATCGGCCTCACTCATGAGCAGATTGC
TCCAGCCATCATGCCGTTCAAAGTGCAGGACCTTTGGAACAGGCAGCTTTCCTTCCAGCCATAGCATCAT
GTCCTTTTCCCGTTCCACATCATAGGTGGTCCCTTTATACCGGCTGTCCGTCATTTTTAAATATAGGTTT
TCATTTTCTCCCACCAGCTTATATACCTTAGCAGGAGACATTCCTTCCGTATCTTTTACGCAGCGGTATT
TTTCGATCAGTTTTTTCAATTCCGGTGATATTCTCATTTTAGCCATTTATTATTTCCTTCCCCTTTTCTA
CAGTATTTAAAGATACCCCAAGAAGCTAATTATAACAAGACGAACTCCAATTCACTGTTCCTTGCATTCT
AAAACCTTAAATACCAGAAAACAGCTTTTTCAAAGTTGTTTTCAAAGTTGGCGTATAACATAGTATCGAC
GGAGCCGATTTTGAAACCACAATTATGATAGAATTTACAAGCTATAAGGTTATTGTCCTGGGTTTCAAGC
ATTAGTCCATGCAAGTTTTTATGCTTTGCCCATTCTATAGATATATTGATAAGCGCGCTGCCTATGCCTT
GCCCCCTGAAATCCTTACATACGGCGATATCTTCTATATAAAAGATATATTATCTTATCAGTATTGTCAA
TATATTCAAGGCAATCTGCCTCCTCATCCTCTTCATCCTCTTCGTCTTGGTAGCTTTTTAAATATGGCGC
TTCATAGAGTAATTCTGTAAAGGTCCAATTCTCGTTTTCATACCTCGGTATAATCTTACCTATCACCTCA
AATGGTTCGCTGGGTTTGAGTCGTGACTAAGAACGTCAAAGTAATTAACAATACAGCTATTTTTCTCATG
CCTTTACCCCTTTCATAAAATTTAATTTTATCGTTATCATAAAAAATTATAGACGTTATATTGCTTGCCG
GGATATAGTGCTGGGCATTCGTTGGTGCAAAATGTTCGGAGTAAGGTGGATATTGATTTGCATATTGATC
TATTGCATTGAAATGATTAGTTATCCGTAAATATTAATTAATCATATCATAAATTAATTATATCATAATT
GTTTTGACGAATGAAGGTTTTTGGATAAATTATCAAGTAAAGGAACGCTAAAAATTTTGGCGTAAAATAT
CAAAATGACCACTTGGATTAATATGGTAAAGTAGATATAATATTTTGGTAAACATGCCTTCAGCAAGGTT
AGATTAGCTGTTTCCGTATAAATTAACCGTATGGTAAAACGGCAGTCAGAAAAATAAGTCATAAGATTCC
GTTATGAAAATATACTTCGGTAGTTAATAATAAGAGATATGAGGTGAGAGATACAAGATAAGAGATATAA
GGTACGAATGTATAAGATGGTGCTTTTAGGCACACTAAATAAAAAACAAATAAACGAAAATTTTAAGGAG
GACGAAAGATGGCAAAGATAACGATTCTGGAAGACAAGATAATTTTTGAAAGAAGAGATGAGCTTACGGT
AATAGAAGCTTATGGAGCAAATTGTCTGCGTTACCGTTCAACCCGCAATATTAAGCTGTCTGATGAGAAC
TGGACCCTGCTGCCGCCGACTACAAAAGCTGATTGTAAAACCTTTGGAAATGAAAGAGAAGCAACGATAG
TAAACGGCGATATTTCCGCAACTATAAGGGACGGCTTTGGCTGGACCGGAGCCAGTATAAGCTACTTTCG
CAAGGGGAAGCAGATTCTTCGATCCCGTGATGAGGGTGATCCGGTTACCCGCTTTACCCACCTGGGCGGT
AACAATTATCAGGTGAAGGCGATATTTGACAGTAATCCGGGCGAGCATATATATGGCCTGGGACAGGAGC
AGGAGGATCAGTTTGACCGCAAGGGCTGCACCTGCAATATCATGCATTACAATACCAAGTCGACTTTGCC
GGTTATTTATTCGTCTCTGGGATATGGCTTTTTGTGGAACAATCCTGCACCCGGCCGTTGTGAGACTACC
TTTAATCATACAATGTGGGTTGCGGATAGTGCATATCAGATTGATTATCTTGTATATGTCGGGGATACTC
CGGCTGACATAATGAAAATATACTGTGATCTGACAGGCTATGCCCCGAAATTCCCTGACTGGGCGGCCGG
CTTCTGGCAGTCAAAGCTCCGTTATGAAAGCCAGGAGGATTTGCTGGAGGTGGCAAGGGAATACAAGAAA
AGAGGAATTCCTCTCGCAGCGATAGTAATAGATTATTTCCACTGGACGGAGCAGGGGGAATGGAAATTTG
ATCCCAATTTGTGGCCTGATCCCAAGGCAATGTGTGACGAGCTTGAGTCAATGGGAGTAAAGCCCGTTGT
ATCCATCTGGCCTACCATTAATCCCAAGAGTGAGAATTATCATGCAATGGATAATGAGAATATGCTGGTG
AGGACCGAGAACGGGCAGTATGGCATATTCAACTTTTACGGCTTACAGACCTTTATAGATCCCGCCAATC
CTAAAACAGGGCCCTTTGTATGGAGCAAGGTAAGGGAGAATTATTATAAGTACGGAATTAAGAACTTTTG
GCTGGATGAGGCTGAGCCGGAGGTGCATCCTCAGCAGTTTGGCAATCTGCGTTTTTATATAGGTAACGGA
GCCCAGACGGCATTATTGTATCCATATTATTATGCAAAGATATTTTATGATGGCTTAAGAAGTGAGGGAG
AAGAGGATATTATAATCCTTACCCGGGCAGCCTATCCCGGCAGCCAAAGATTTGGTTCCCTGGTATGGAA
CGGAGACATCCCCTCCACCTTCAAGGCTCTTCGCCAGAGTGTAACCAGCGGCCTTTCCATGTCAATGTGC
GGAATCCCATGGTGGAACAGCGACATAGGCGGCTTCCATTCCGCAGATATAGAAAGCGACTATTTCAGGG
AGCTTATAGTCAGATGGTTCCAGTTCGGCCTCTTTAGTCCGGTTATGCGCCTTCACGGGGCCAGAAACCG
TACAAAAAACCAGGTTGACCGCCATCCGGGCGTGAAGGAGAGAAGCGGCGGAGACAATGAAATCTGGAGC
TTCGGTGAAAGAAATTATCCTATTCTTAAGAATATTATAGAGCTTAGGGAGAGGCTGAAGCCTTATATTC
TCAAATATATGGATATCGCCAGCAAGACCGGCTCACCGATTATGAGGCCGATGTTCTATGATTTTTATGA
TGACGAGATTTGCTACCGACTTGATGATCAGTACATGTTCGGAGAGGATATACTCTTCGCTCCCATTCTG
GAGCAGGGAGTGACACAGCGCAGTGTCTACCTGCCGGAGGGTAAATGGGTTAATGTAAATGATAAAAAAA
CCTACGAGGGCAGGCAAATGATAACTGCAAGGGCAGAGCTGCATGAGTTTATTGCCTTCGTAAGAAGCGG
CAGCGAGGTGCTGGAGGTATTTAGCTAATTCTAAATAGGAGGTGTAAAGTATGCTGGAAATATTAAGATC
AAACATTAAGAGTAGGGGGATTATCATGAAATACTATGTAGATGCTAATGCTGCAAAAGACGGCAATGGC
TCACTTGAGAAGCCATTTAAGCGAATTAGCGATGCAGCGAAGCTGGCGCTTCCCGGCGATGAGGTGTTGG
TGGCGCCTGGGGTTTACCGGGAATATGTAGATCCACTTAATGCAGGCACTGAGGATGCCCGGATCAGTTA
TATCAGCACTACAGCTCTTGGTGCAGTGATTACCGGTGCCGAACAGGTAAAGAGCTGGACACATTATAAG
GATAATGTATGGGTATGCAAAATCTCAAACAGTATTTTCGGTGATTACAATCCATATACAACCCTGGTAT
TTGGAGACTGGTATTTTGCAACACCAAATAAGCACACCGGCTGCGTATTCCTGAATGATAAGGCTATGTA
TGAAGCAGCTAGTTTGGAGGAATGCATCAAGGGTAATATTTATGAGTACAGCTGGGTACCGGAAGACTCT
ATATATAAGTGGTACACCGAACAGGATACGGAAAAAGACGAGACAATCATTTATGCCAATTTTCAGGGAC
TGGACCCCAATAAGGAAAATGTAGAAATAACTGTTCGTCGCAGATGCTTTATGCCATCCAAAACAGGTGT
CGGTTATATTACGGTCAGAGGCTTTAAAATCGACAAGGCAGCTACAACCTGGGCACCGCCTGCAGCCTTT
CAGGATGGTATGATCGGTCCTCACTGGAGCAAAGGCTGGATTATCGAGGATTGCGAGATCTCAAACAGCA
AGTGCGCAGGCATTTCTTTGGGTAAATATCTTGACACGGACAATGAGCATTATTTCACATATAAGCATGT
AAAAAGCGCCACACAAATGGAACGTGATGCTGTCTGCCGCGGCCAGTATCATGGCTGGCTTAAGGAAAAA
ATCGGCGGCCATATAGTTCGCCGCTGCAACATCCACCATTGTGAGCAGGGAGGTATTATCGGCCGAATGG
GCGGTGTGTTCAGCATCATAGAGGACAACCATATCCACCATATCAATAATATGATGGAGCTTGGCGGAGC
AGAAATCTCAGGAATTAAGCTGCATGCTGCAATTGATGTGCTCATTCGGCGTAACCATATCCACCATTGT
ACAATGGGAATATGGTGTGACTGGGAAGCACAGGGTACCCGCATTAGCCAGAACCTGCTCCATGATAACC
AGAGGCCTCCGTTTGCCAAGAATCTACCGGGCAGCATGATGTCCCAGGATCTGTTTGTGGAAGTCAGCCA
TGGACCTACTCTTATCGACAACAATATCCTGCTTTCGGATGTCAGCCTCCGCTTTGCAACACAAGGTGTG
GCTATGGTTCACAATCTTATCTGCGGCTCCTTTACCAGTGTCGGTGGTGGAACCACATGGCGCTATACAC
CATACCATATCCCCCACCGTACCGAGGTCATGGGCTTTATGACCATTCTTCATGGTGACAATCGTTTCTA
CAACAATATCTTCATCCAGAAATGGCCTAATGAAGAATATACCACCTATGACGATCAGGATGCGCAGAAT
GCCTTTAGGGAAAACAGACAGGTTGGCACTCATGTATTTGATGAATATCCAAGCTATGATGAATGGATTT
CCCAGTTCGGTTTTTCACATTATCCCAATATGAGAGCCCTGGAGCCTGTTCATTTTGGCCATCTGCCAAT
CTGGAGCGATGGAAATGTGTATCTGAACGGTGCCAAAGCGTGGAAAAAGGAAGCAAACAGCCTGGTAATT
GAAAAAACGGATCAGGAGCTTAAGGTGGAGCTGGTGGAAAAGGACGGCCAGTATTATCTGAACACTAATA
TTTTTGATTACATCAAGGATTTCAATGCCCGTATGATAAACACAGAAATACTCGGCAAAGCCTTTGAGCC
GGAGCAGTACTTTGAAAATGCGGACGGTACGCCAATTCGCTTTGACTCAGACTTCTTCGGAAATCATCGT
GGGGTTCATGTATTGGCAGGCCCGTTTGCATCTGCCTCTGAAAATATAAAGCTATAAGATAGCGCATGGA
GGATAAAAAATGATGAAGGAAGATAGATATGTGCTGTGCTATACACGAGAGCCACAGGAGGATATTATTT
ATTCCAACAAGCTGGCTTACAGTATGCATCTGGCATATAGCGAAAATGGAGTAAAATATGAGCCACTTAA
CCACAATTCTGGAGTTTTGTTTGCAAAAGCCACTCATAATCCGGATGGTACGATGACAGCAAAAAGCCTG
AAGTGCCCGTTTTTGTTTTACATGGAGGACAATACCTTTGGTGTTGTTGCAATAAGGACGGAGGCTAACG
GAGATTATGATCCGGAATGCAGGGGCAAGGTATTGTTCTTTACCTCAAAGGATTTGATTCAGTACACCGA
GGTTGGCCTGATAGATCTTAATACGAATGCATATATCAGGGATGTTACCTGTAAATATGACAAGGTTAAG
GAAAGATACATAATATGCTGGCGTGACGATTACGGTAAGTGGTATCAGAGTGAAATAGATGATTTATTTT
CTCTTAAGTGCCAGTCTGAACCCGTCAGCATAGGAGCAGTTGGCTTTGCCAGGGTTAATACTGAAATAGA
AGGAATAGTACCCCGCAATACCATAAAGGTATCTGAAGAAATCGGATACAGATTAAAGAGCAAGCTGACA
ACACCCCGCATGGTCAAAATCGAGCTGCCTGAAACCTTAAGTGCTTCTTCACCTGAAGAGCTGAGCAAAA
TGAGATTTAAAGCCATTTACAGTGACGGTACCAGCTCGATCAAGTCTATAGACTGGAATACTGAGAGGGT
TGATTGGAGCAGGCCCGGCACCTATGATATAAAGGGTGTAATTCATCAGGATCATTTTGAATTCCCCATT
GCCATCAACCGTGCTGATCCCTGCATCCGCAAATGGAATGGCAAGTATTATTTTGTGGCAACTAATGACG
CCGACGGCAATCACACCATATATATCAGGGAAGCTGATACTATTCCGGGACTTGCAACTGCTGAGGAGCA
CTTAATTCTTGACTCCTCCACCTATGAAGGTATCGGTGGTCTGTTATGGGCTCCGGAGCTTCATGTTATA
GGAGAGGATTTGTATATCTTCCATGCAGCAACACCGGGAGAATTCTTCCATGAGGAATCCCATGTAATGC
AACTGAAGCGTGGCGGCAATCCTCTTTGCAAGGAGGATTGGTCGGCACCGAAGAGAGTAGTTAAAAAGGA
TGGTTCTTACCTGTGTGAGGCCGGCAAGGTTATATCACTTGATATGACCTGCTTTGAGTGGAATAAGGAA
TACTATGTTGCCTGGTCACAAAGACAGTTCCTGCCAGTTGATCAGGGAGCTTGGCTCTATATAGCCAAAA
TTGATCCTCAGGAGCCATGGAGATTAATCACCGATCCTGTTCTGCTCAGCAAGCCTGAATATGGTTGGGC
AAATAATCATACCTTTGTTGATGAAGGACCTTTTGCCCTGATAACAGATAAAAAAATCTTTCTTACCTTC
TCCAGCGCTGCGGTTGATGCCACCTATACAGTTGGCCTGCTGGTGGCTGAGCCGGGTTCTGATTTGCTGG
ATCCCGCAAGCTGGACAAAGCTGAATTATCCTTTACTGACCAGCAGAAGCGTACCTGGTCAATTCGGACC
GGGACATAACTCCTATGTAATTGATGATGATGGCATTGTATGGAATGCTTACCATGCCAGACCAGGAGTT
AACGGTCCCAGAAGCTCAGGAATAAGACGCGTTCACTTTGACATAGACGGATACCCGGTGCTTGATCTTA
CTGAGGAAAGAGACGTAAGCGCCCGTCTGAAGAATGTATCCTGCAGGCTTATAGTAAAATAGAAATTAAT
GTAAGGAGGAAAAGAATTGGCAAGAGATAACACATATGAAAGAATAAGTTCTCGAAAAATATCAGGTGAA
AGGGCTACAGTAATGGAAATAGTAAGGATTAAGAGCAGATACTCATATATGGACATATCGAAGCGCAGAG
AAATGATTTCCGATAGAAGCGTTATTTCCACTGCGCCTGCAACTGACAGGGCTGACTATTTTTATACGGG
AAACGGGCACTACTGGCTGGAGAGCGCCGGAGGAGTAGAGAAGGACACGATTATTGTAACCGAGGAGCAT
CTTTATGAGCCTCTTTGGAGCAAAACGCCTAATCCGCCCGATTTGCGCGGATGTATTGATGATATCCGCA
GGTGCGTCCTGGAGGGAAATCCCGAAAAGGCAGATGAGTATATTGACAGGGCACAGCGCATGGCCGGTTA
CGATAAGCTCATGAACATGGACAGCAAAATTGTCTACCCCATCGGCTCACCCAGAGTGCACAAGGCCTTC
AGCTTTGATGTCACAAGAGAAGGACTAGATACGGACAGTGTATATAATTATATAAGATGGCTCGATATGG
AGACCGGGCTTATTACGAACCACTTTGAGATAGCGGGTGAAAGCTATGAAAGCAGGATAGCAGCATCGTT
TGCCGACAATTTCTCTGCTTTTGAATTTACCGCACCCAGAGGCAAGCTTAATATCTCTCTCGAAATAAAA
CTGCCCGGCGGGCCGAATATGTTCGGTGTCCCGACCATGGTCGGTTCGTCTCACAAATGGACTGTTAAGG
AAAACAGGCTTATCCTCAGCTGGCAATATAATCCCGAACTGACAAGCAAGGGGTATTATGCCATTATCGA
CGCCTCATGTGAGGACGGAGAGCTAAGCATCAGCAGTGAGAAAATAGAAACGAAGAATTCGACCCGACTG
TATATTGCCGTTAAGGTCATTAAGATAGAGGATAATTTCGACTTTGATGGATATAAGGTCTTCGAGGCTG
AGTTTGATAAGACAGACAAAAGGCTTGGCAGGCTTTTACAGGGGAATGCGGCCATCCTCGGGGAGAAGAT
GAACCGCTCATATATTACTCTGGGCAAGAAGGAAGACTGCTTACTTTCGGGCGAGGAGCTCCTTGAGAAA
TGTCACAGTGAGAAGGAGCTTTATCCAATGATGATGGATAAGCTGTACGACATGGGAAGGTTCTACCAGA
TTGTTGATACGGGCGACATTCCGCCTATGTGGGGACAGCACAACATCAATACCAATCTCCAGGTATGCGC
AGGCAACAATACAGGTCTCTTTGACGAAATGGATGTTTACTTCAGGTACTATGAAAGCAAGTTTGATGAC
TTCAGAACCAATGCCAGGCTTCTCTTTAATGCGAGAGGGCTTCTGGCAAGTGTTCACTGTGACCCGGATT
CGGGCCTGCTCTATCATTTTTCAAAGACTTATCCGCATTACTGCTGGACAGGGTGTCTGGGCTGGATATA
TAACGAATTCTGGGGATACTATCTTGTTACAGGAGATAAGAACTTTCTGGAGAATAGGATTATCCCGGCA
CTTAAGGAAATTGCACTGTTCTTTGAGGATTACGCATGCCTTAAGGATGAGAAGGGAAAGAGCATATTTG
TTCCTTCGTTCTCGCCTGAGGATCCCACTCCTAATCCTGATTACTCAACAGTTACCTGCAAGGACATTCA
TCCCACCGGAATCAACTCGGTGATGGATATCGCAATATGCCGCGAGGTGCTCACAAACCTCATTGAAGGC
TGCAAAATACTCGGCATAGAGGAAAAAAAATATTCCAAAGTGGAAAAGACAGCTGGAGGAGCTTCCCGTA
TACCTTACCGATGAGGAAGGCGGCCTTAAGGAGTGGGCATGGGAGTCGATAGAGGAGAACTATAATCACC
GACATGTTTCTCATCATTACGATATATGGCCAGGAAGAGCCGTATCTGTGGATAGGGAGCCCGAGCTGGC
ACGCGCAATAAAGATTTCTAACAGAAAGCGCGCCCAGCAGGACGATTCCGCACACGGAATCATTCACGGG
GCCTTCTGTGCGTTAAGACTGAAGGATAAGGAAGAATTTATCCAGAACATGTCGCAGCTGATTAATCACG
GCTTTGTAAGAAGAAACCTTGCAACGGCACATTTCCCTTACAGAGGTCAATTCCCCGATCTTCAGGGCGC
AATGCCTGCTCTTCTGATTGAGATGTGCGTTTACTCAGAGCCCGGATTTGTGGAGTTCTTGCCGGCTCTT
CCCGATGATTTCGCGCAGGGCAGGCTTGTCGGGGTGTGGCTCTATACCTTTGCAAAGTTGGAAAGCATGG
AGTGGAGCGAAAAGGAAATCAAGGTATCCATAACGTCCAACAGGGATCAGACCATCACGTTTATGTTAAG
AAACAGAGCGGCAAAATTCTTTGTAAATGGAAAAGAATATTATCCCTGTGACGGAAAAATCGACTACCAC
TTTAGCGAGGGCGAAAAAGCTGATATCTATATTGAGCTGTGACTGGGCCTTTCGTTTTATCTGTTGTTTG
TCGGTGAACGCTCTCCTGAGTAGGACAAATCCGCCGGGAGCGGATTTGAACGTTGCGAAGCAACGGCCCG
GAGGGTGGCGGGCAGGACGCCCGCCATAAACTGCCAGGCATCAAATTAAGCAGAAGGCCATCCTGACGGA
TGGCCTTTTAGCTTGGCGTAATCATGGTCATAGCTGTTTCCTGTGTGAAATTGTTATCCGCTCACAATTC
CACACAACATACGAGCCGGAAGCATAAAGTGTAAAGCCTGGGGTGCCTAATGAGTGAGCTAACTCACATT
AATTGCGTTGCGCTCACTGCCCGCTTTCCAGTCGGGAAACCTGTCGTGCCAGCAGATCTGCGGCGAGCGG
TATCAGCTCACTCAAAGGCGGTAATACGGTTATCCACAGAATCAGGGGATAACGCAGGAAAGAACATGTG
AGCAAAAGGCCAGCAAAAGGCCAGGAACCGTAAAAAGGCCGCGTTGCTGGCGTTTTTCCATAGGCTCCGC
CCCCCTGACGAGCATCACAAAAATCGACGCTCAAGTCAGAGGTGGCGAAACCCGACAGGACTATAAAGAT
ACCAGGCGTTTCCCCCTGGAAGCTCCCTCGTGCGCTCTCCTGTTCCGACCCTGCCGCTTACCGGATACCT
GTCCGCCTTTCTCCCTTCGGGAAGCGTGGCGCTTTCTCATAGCTCACGCTGTAGGTATCTCAGTTCGGTG
TAGGTCGTTCGCTCCAAGCTGGGCTGTGTGCACGAACCCCCCGTTCAGCCCGACCGCTGCGCCTTATCCG
GTAACTATCGTCTTGAGTCCAACCCGGTAAGACACGACTTATCGCCACTGGCAGCAGCCACTGGTAACAG
GATTAGCAGAGCGAGGTATGTAGGCGGTGCTACAGAGTTCTTGAAGTGGTGGCCTAACTACGGCTACACT
AGAAGAACAGTATTTGGTATCTGCGCTCTGCTGAAGCCAGTTACCTTCGGAAAAAGAGTTGGTAGCTCTT
GATCCGGCAAACAAACCACCGCTGGTAGCGGTGGTTTTTTTGTTTGCAAGCAGCAGATTACGCGCAGAAA
AAAAGGATCTCAAGAAGATCCTTTGATCTTTTCTACGGGGTCTGACGCTCAGTGGAACGAAAACTCACGT
TAAGGGATTTTGGTCATGAGATTATCAAAAAGGATCTTCACCTAGATCCTTTTAAATTAAAAATGAAGTT
TTAAATCAATCTAAAGTATATATGAGTAAACTTGGTCTGACAGTTACCAATGCTTAATCAGTGAGGCACC
TATCTCAGCGATCTGTCTATTTCGTTCATCCATAGTTGCCTGACTCCCCGTCGTGTAGATAACTACGATA
CGGGAGGGCTTACCATCTGGCCCCAGTGCTGCAATGATACCGCGAGACCCACGCTCACCGGCTCCAGATT
TATCAGCAATAAACCAGCCAGCCGGAAGGGCCGAGCGCAGAAGTGGTCCTGCAACTTTATCCGCCTCCAT
CCAGTCTATTAATTGTTGCCGGGAAGCTAGAGTAAGTAGTTCGCCAGTTAATAGTTTGCGCAACGTTGTT
GCCATTGCTACAGGCATCGTGGTGTCACGCTCGTCGTTTGGTATGGCTTCATTCAGCTCCGGTTCCCAAC
GATCAAGGCGAGTTACATGATCCCCCATGTTGTGCAAAAAAGCGGTTAGCTCCTTCGGTCCTCCGATCGT
TGTCAGAAGTAAGTTGGCCGCAGTGTTATCACTCATGGTTATGGCAGCACTGCATAATTCTCTTACTGTC
ATGCCATCCGTAAGATGCTTTTCTGTGACTGGTGAGTACTCAACCAAGTCATTCTGAGAATAGTGTATGC
GGCGACCGAGTTGCTCTTGCCCGGCGTCAATACGGGATAATACCGCGCCACATAGCAGAACTTTAAAAGT
GCTCATCATTGGAAAACGTTCTTCGGGGCGAAAACTCTCAAGGATCTTACCGCTGTTGAGATCCAGTTCG
ATGTAACCCACTCGTGCACCCAACTGATCTTCAGCATCTTTTACTTTCACCAGCATTTCTGGGTGAGCAA
AAACAGGAAGGCAAAATGCCGCAAAAAAGGGAATAAGGGCGACACGGAAATGTTGAATACTCATACTCTT
CCTTTTTCAATATTATTGAAGCATTTATCAGGGTTATTGTCTCATGAGCGGATACATATTTGAATGTATT
TAGAAAAATAAACAAATAGGGGTTCCGCGCACATTTCCCCGAAAAGTGCCACCTGACGTCTAAGAAACCA
TTATTATCATGACATTAACCTATAAAAATAGGCGTATCACGAGGCCCTTTCGTCTCGCGCGTTTCGGTGA
TGACGGTGAAAACCTCTGACACATGCAGCTCCCGGAGACGGTCACAGCTTGTCTGTAAGCGGATGCCGGG
AGCAGACAAGCCCGTCAGGGCGCGTCAGCGGGTGTTGGCGGGTGTCGGGGCTGGCTTAACTATGCGGCAT
CAGAGCAGATTGTACTGAGAGTGCACCATATGCGGTGTGAAATACCGCACAGATGCGTAAGGAGAAAATA
CCGCATCAGGCGCCATTCGCCATTCAGGCTGCGCAACTGTTGGGAAGGGCGATCGGTGCGGGCCTCTTCG
CTATTACGCCAGCTGGCGAAAGGGGGATGTGCTGCAAGGCGATTAAGTTGGGTAACGCCAGGGTTTTCCC
AGTCACGACGTTGTAAAACGACGGCCAGTGAATTGACAAAGTTTTCTATTTGTGTTAACATTGTTTATAT
AATAGTGAACAGTGTTAAGATTAAATGTGAGGTGTTTGTATGGATATTAATGATTATAAAGAGAAGGGAC
TTTATTTATTAAGTAGTATGGATGATTTTATTAAAATTAATGATTTGTTTATGGGTAAAGTTGTTTCTCC
TGGCTATGTTGCTTCGGTTTTTGGTGTTTCCAGGTCTACTGTTACACAATGGATTCAAAGACGTAAAATT
AGAGCTTTTAAGTATAAAGGTAAGGAAGGTGACTATATGGTTATACCTATTGCTGATATTATTGATTACA
AAAGATTGAGTAATAATGATTTTATTTATGATAAGTTAGTGAGGTGATTTATTTTATGTTTGACGATAGC
TATGTTGTTAATGAGTGTTCGTCTAATGTTAGTGAAAATGATAGAGATTTTTGTAGTTTGGTTGGTCGTT
TTATGATTATTAATGGTATAGATAAGTTGGTTATTAAGATTAATAGAAAATTTAATAGGAAATCTTTAAG
TTTAGATTTTAGTGTTGATTTATTCCCTTCTATCAAAGTTTCTGAATTAGTTTTTTTTGATGAGTTTAAC
AAAACGTGTGGTTTTTATTTTTCTTTTAATTCTTTTACAATTTTTAAGGCTTTTAGAGATGTTCATAATC
ATAATAAAATATCATTTTATTTTGCATAATTTCGGGTCTGGGCCGCAGACCAGGCCCAGTGCTAACAATA
TTAATTTTTAATGTTAGGAATTGTTTAATTCTTAATTGTGTTTTTAAAGGTAGAATAATTACCCATTCGC
CCTTTAGCCAACAAAAATTAAGGAGGTATAAACATGGATAAAATGGATTTGATTCTTCAAGATGAAAGAC
TGGGTGAGATATTTAAAGATATAGATTTAACAGATAATGAAAAGAGATATCTTAAATGGTTATGGAAATG
GGATTATGAAACACGTGATACTTTTGTATCAATTTTTTTGAAGCTAAAAAATGGTGGAAAATGATTTTTT
TCTTATCTTGATATATTAGAAAAAAGCGTACTCACGAAGTAAGAATTTGTAAAAAAAGAAGGGGGGATTT
TTTTGGATGAGAGTTTGTACAAGCAGATTTTAAGTAATATTATTATTA
